Addgene plasmid #184900: pMRX-No-HaloTag7-LC3
Purpose: Stable expression of HaloTag7-LC3 in mammalian cells to measure autophagic flux
Depositing lab: Noboru Mizushima. Depositing organization: The University of Tokyo. Publication: A pulse-chasable reporter processing assay for mammalian autophagic flux with HaloTag. Yim WW, Yamamoto H, Mizushima N. Elife. 2022 Aug 8;11. pii: 78923. doi: 10.7554/eLife.78923. PubMed 35938926.
Backbone
  Vector backbone: pMRX-No
  Vector type: Mammalian Expression
Growth in bacteria
  Bacterial resistance: Ampicillin, 100 μg/mL
  Growth temperature: 37°C
  Growth strain: DH5alpha
  Copy number: Unknown
Gene/Insert
  Gene/Insert name: LC3B
  Species: R. norvegicus (rat)
  Insert size (bp): 357
  Tag / fusion protein: HaloTag7 (N terminal on insert)
Terms and licenses: Academic/Nonprofit Terms; Industry Terms: Not Available to Industry
How to cite: pMRX-No-HaloTag7-LC3 was a gift from Noboru Mizushima (Addgene plasmid # 184900 ; http://n2t.net/addgene:184900 ; RRID:Addgene_184900)
