[The description below was written by a language model from this plasmid's Addgene catalogue record and pLannotate feature annotations shown in this document.]
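Description:
pMRX-No-HaloTag7-LC3 is a Moloney murine leukemia virus (MMLV)-based retroviral vector, catalogued as a mammalian expression plasmid on the pMRX-No backbone, built for stable expression of a HaloTag7-LC3 fusion in mammalian cells. In bacteria it is maintained through a high-copy ColE1/pUC-type origin and selected with ampicillin via the β-lactamase gene and its native promoter.

The viral portion begins with a human CMV immediate-early enhancer joined to MMLV LTR sequence, a hybrid 5' LTR arrangement that typically drives strong transcription of the viral genome in packaging cells. This is followed by the MMLV Ψ packaging signal, a truncated gag lacking its start codon (which extends the packaging region), and a pol segment carrying the splice acceptor. The payload is HaloTag7, a modified bacterial dehalogenase that binds chloroalkane ligands covalently, fused to the N terminus of rat LC3B (Map1lc3b), an Atg8-family protein that associates with autophagosomes. No separate internal promoter is annotated, so expression after integration presumably comes from the LTR. An EMCV IRES lies downstream of the fusion, but no coding sequence is annotated between it and the 3' LTR. This is consistent with the "No" in the backbone name indicating no mammalian selection marker, though the record does not say so explicitly. A short lacI fragment in the backbone appears to be a cloning remnant.

The construct serves as a reporter of autophagic flux. According to the associated publication title, it is used in a pulse-chasable reporter processing assay, in which the Halo moiety is labelled with ligand and processing of the fusion is then followed as it is delivered to the autophagic degradation pathway.
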