Features (pLannotate 1.2.2; 14 found; start..end, strand, type, name):
     32..411     +  enhancer       CMV enhancer: human cytomegalovirus immediate early enhancer
    412..707     +  LTR            3' LTR (ΔU3) (fragment): self-inactivating 3' long terminal repeat (LTR) from Moloney murine leukemia virus
    770..1127    +  misc_feature   MMLV Ψ: packaging signal of Moloney murine leukemia virus (MMLV)
   1192..1608    +  CDS            gag (truncated): truncated Moloney murine leukemia virus (MMLV) gag gene lacking the start codon
   1618..1992    +  misc_feature   pol region: Moloney murine leukemia virus (MMLV) pol region containing the splice acceptor site
   2028..2911    +  CDS            HaloTag® (fragment): modified bacterial dehalogenase that forms covalent bonds with chloroalkane derivatives
   2943..3365    +  CDS            LC3 (sequence withheld): rat LC3 protein; Map1lc3b; Atg8 family member found on autophagosomes
   3693..4268    +  misc_feature   IRES2: internal ribosome entry site (IRES) of the encephalomyocarditis virus (EMCV)
   4376..4497    +  LTR            3' LTR (ΔU3) (fragment): self-inactivating 3' long terminal repeat (LTR) from Moloney murine leukemia virus
   4498..4967    +  LTR            LTR: long terminal repeat from Moloney murine leukemia virus
   5033..5085    -  CDS            lacI (fragment): lac repressor; lacI; The lac repressor binds to the lac operator to inhibit transcription in E. coli. This inhibition can be relieved by adding lactose or isopropyl-β-D-thiogalactopyranoside (IPTG).
   5268..5856    -  rep_origin     ori: high-copy-number ColE1/pMB1/pBR322/pUC origin of replication
   6020..6880    -  CDS            AmpR: β-lactamase; bla; confers resistance to ampicillin, carbenicillin, and related antibiotics
   6881..6985    -  promoter       AmpR promoter: bla
>Addgene plasmid #184900 | pMRX-No-HaloTag7-LC3 | addgene full sequence | sequence record 364102 | Addgene NGS Result
ATTGGCTCATGTCCAACATTACCGCCATGTTGACATTGATTATTGACTAGTTATTAATAGTAATCAATTA
CGGGGTCATTAGTTCATAGCCCATATATGGAGTTCCGCGTTACATAACTTACGGTAAATGGCCCGCCTGG
CTGACCGCCCAACGACCCCCGCCCATTGACGTCAATAATGACGTATGTTCCCATAGTAACGCCAATAGGG
ACTTTCCATTGACGTCAATGGGTGGAGTATTTACGGTAAACTGCCCACTTGGCAGTACATCAAGTGTATC
ATATGCCAAGTACGCCCCCTATTGACGTCAATGACGGTAAATGGCCCGCCTGGCATTATGCCCAGTACAT
GACCTTATGGGACTTTCCTACTTGGCAGTACATCTACGTATTAGTCATCGCTATTACCATGCTAGAGAAC
CATCAGATGTTTCCAGGGTGCCCCAAGGACCTGAAATGACCCTGTGCCTTATTTGAACTAACCAATCAGT
TCGCTTCTCGCTTCTGTTCGCGCGCTTCTGCTCCCCGAGCTCAATAAAAGAGCCCACAACCCCTCACTCG
GCGCGCCAGTCCTCCGATTGACTGAGTCGCCCGGGTACCCGTGTATCCAATAAACCCTCTTGCAGTTGCA
TCCGACTTGTGGTCTCGCTGTTCCTTGGGAGGGTCTCCTCTGAGTGATTGACTACCCGTCAGCGGGGGTC
TTTCATTTGGGGGCTCGTCCGGGATCGGGAGACCCCTGCCCAGGGACCACCGACCCACCACCGGGAGGTA
AGCTGGCCAGCAACTTATCTGTGTCTGTCCGATTGTCTAGTGTCTATGACTGATTTTATGCGCCTGCGTC
GGTACTAGTTAGCTAACTAGCTCTGTATCTGGCGGACCCGTGGTGGAACTGACGAGTTCGGAACACCCGG
CCGCAACCCTGGGAGACGTCCCAGGGACTTCGGGGGCCGTTTTTGTGGCCCGACCTGAGTCCAAAAATCC
CGATCGTTTTGGACTCTTTGGTGCACCCCCCTTAGAGGAGGGATATGTGGTTCTGGTAGGAGACGAGAAC
CTAAAACAGTTCCCGCCTCCGTCTGAATTTTTGCTTTCGGTTTGGGACCGAAGCCGCGCCGCGCGTCTTG
TCTGCTGCAGCATCGTTCTGTGTTGTCTCTGTCTGACTGTGTTTCTGTATTTGTCTGAAAATATGGGCCC
GGGCCAGACTGTTACCACTCCCTTAAGTTTGACCTTAGGTCACTGGAAAGATGTCGAGCGGATCGCTCAC
AACCAGTCGGTAGATGTCAAGAAGAGACGTTGGGTTACCTTCTGCTCTGCAGAATGGCCAACCTTTAACG
TCGGATGGCCGCGAGACGGCACCTTTAACCGAGACCTCATCACCCAGGTTAAGATCAAGGTCTTTTCACC
TGGCCCGCATGGACACCCAGACCAGGTCCCCTACATCGTGACCTGGGAAGCCTTGGCTTTTGACCCCCCT
CCCTGGGTCAAGCCCTTTGTACACCCTAAGCCTCCGCCTCCTCTTCCTCCATCCGCCCCGTCTCTCCCCC
TTGAACCTCCTCGTTCGACCCCGCCTCGATCCTCCCTTTATCCAGCCCTCACTCCTTCTCTAGGCGCCCC
CATATGGCCATATGAGATCTTATATGGGGCACCCCCGCCCCTTGTAAACTTCCCTGACCCTGACATGACA
AGAGTTACTAACAGCCCCTCTCTCCAAGCTCACTTACAGGCTCTCTACTTAGTCCAGCACGAAGTCTGGA
GACCTCTGGCGGCAGCCTACCAAGAACAACTGGACCGACCGGTGGTACCTCACCCTTACCGAGTCGGCGA
CACAGTGTGGGTCCGCCGACACCAGACTAAGAACCTAGAACCTCGCTGGAAAGGACCTTACACAGTCCTG
CTGACCACCCCCACCGCCCTCAAAGTAGACGGCATCGCAGCTTGGATACACGCCGCCCACGTGAAGGCTG
CCGACCCCGGGGGTGGACCATCCTCTAGACTGCCGGATCTGCCATCGATATAAAGCTTGCCACCATGGAA
ATCGGTACTGGCTTTCCATTCGACCCCCATTATGTGGAAGTCCTGGGCGAGCGCATGCACTACGTCGATG
TTGGTCCGCGCGATGGCACCCCTGTGCTGTTCCTGCACGGTAACCCGACCTCCTCCTACGTGTGGCGCAA
CATCATCCCGCATGTTGCACCGACCCATCGCTGCATTGCTCCAGACCTGATCGGTATGGGCAAATCCGAC
AAACCAGACCTGGGTTATTTCTTCGACGACCACGTCCGCTTCATGGATGCCTTCATCGAAGCCCTGGGTC
TGGAAGAGGTCGTCCTGGTCATTCACGACTGGGGCTCCGCTCTGGGTTTCCACTGGGCCAAGCGCAATCC
AGAGCGCGTCAAAGGTATTGCATTTATGGAGTTCATCCGCCCTATCCCGACCTGGGACGAATGGCCAGAA
TTTGCCCGCGAGACCTTCCAGGCCTTCCGCACCACCGACGTCGGCCGCAAGCTGATCATCGATCAGAACG
TTTTTATCGAGGGTACGCTGCCGATGGGTGTCGTCCGCCCGCTGACTGAAGTCGAGATGGACCATTACCG
CGAGCCGTTCCTGAATCCTGTTGACCGCGAGCCACTGTGGCGCTTCCCAAACGAGCTGCCAATCGCCGGT
GAGCCAGCGAACATCGTCGCGCTGGTCGAAGAATACATGGACTGGCTGCACCAGTCCCCTGTCCCGAAGC
TGCTGTTCTGGGGCACCCCAGGCGTTCTGATCCCACCGGCCGAAGCCGCTCGCCTGGCCAAAAGCCTGCC
TAACTGCAAGGCTGTGGACATCGGCCCAGGTCTGAATCTGCTGCAAGAAGACAACCCGGACCTGATCGGC
AGCGAGATCGCGCGCTGGCTGTCTACTCTGGAGATTTCCGGTGGTTCAGGCTCGGGATCCGGGAATTCGG
GT
[423 nt withheld, positions 2943-3365]
TGACAGACATACAGCCACTTCCAACTAAAGCAAGCCTCTGCTCCCTGCTACCTGCATGGAGCCCACTGTG
ACACTCAGACCATCCCCGGTCACTCACTCACTCGTGTCTGAGAATCTCAGTGAGAGCTGCCTCTGTCACG
GACGGAAGCCAACACAGCCACCTCTCGACCTGGCTCCCCACAGCACCCACCCTCCCTGCATGCAGCTGTC
CCTGCTAACCCCCAATGTTATGTTACACTGTGTAAGTCCCCACTGCTGCCGTGTGTGGGTTGTGTACGTC
GTCATGTCCCTGGGGTCTCGAGTAAAGCGGCCGCTACGTAAATTCCGCCCCCCCCCCTAACGTTACTGGC
CGAAGCCGCTTGGAATAAGGCCGGTGTGCGTTTGTCTATATGTTATTTTCCACCATATTGCCGTCTTTTG
GCAATGTGAGGGCCCGGAAACCTGGCCCTGTCTTCTTGACGAGCATTCCTAGGGGTCTTTCCCCTCTCGC
CAAAGGAATGCAAGGTCTGTTGAATGTCGTGAAGGAAGCAGTTCCTCTGGAAGTTTCTTGAAGACAAACA
ACGTCTGTAGCGACCCTTTGCAGGCAGCGGAACCCCCCACCTGGCGACAGGTGCCTCTGCGGCCAAAAGC
CACGTGTATAAGATACACCTGCAAAGGCGGCACAACCCCAGTGCCACGTTGTGAGTTGGATAGTTGTGGA
AAGAGTCAAATGGCTCTCCTCAAGCGTATTCAACAAGGGGCTGAAGGATGCCCAGAAGGTACCCCATTGT
ATGGGATCTGATCTGGGGCCTCGGTGCACATGCTTTACATGTGTTTAGTCGAGGTTAAAAAAACGTCTAG
GCCCCCCGAACCACGGGGACGTGGTTTTCCTTTGAAAAACACGATGATAATATGGCCACAACCGTCGACC
GCCCGCCCCACGACCCGCAGCGCCCGACCGAAAGGAGCGCACGACCCCATGGCTCGACGATAAAATAAAA
GATTTTATTTAGTCTCCAGAAAAAGGGGGGAATGAAAGACCCCACCTGTAGGTTTGGCAAGCTAGCTTAA
GTAACGCCATTTTGCAAGGCATGGAAAAATACATAACTGAGAATAGAGAAGTTCAGATCAAGGTCAGGAA
CAGATGGAACAGCTGAATATGGGCCAAACAGGATATCTGTGGTAAGCAGTTCCTGCCCCGGCTCAGGGCC
AAGAACAGATGGAACAGCTGAATATGGGCCAAACAGGATATCTGTGGTAAGCAGTTCCTGCCCCGGCTCA
GGGCCAAGAACAGATGGTCCCCAGATGCGGTCCAGCCCTCAGCAGTTTCTAGAGAACCATCAGATGTTTC
CAGGGTGCCCCAAGGACCTGAAATGACCCTGTGCCTTATTTGAACTAACCAATCAGTTCGCTTCTCGCTT
CTGTTCGCGCGCTTCTGCTCCCCGAGCTCAATAAAAGAGCCCACAACCCCTCACTCGGGGCGCCAGTCCT
CCGATTGACTGAGTCGCCCGGGTACCCGTGTATCCAATAAACCCTCTTGCAGTTGCATCCGACTTGTGGT
CTCGCTGTTCCTTGGGAGGGTCTCCTCTGAGTGATTGACTACCCGTCAGCGGGGGTCTTTCACATGCAGC
ATGTATCAAAATTAATTTGGTTTTTTTTCTTAAGTATTTACATTAAATGGCCATAGTTGCATTAATGAAT
CGGCCAACGCGCGGGGAGAGGCGGTTTGCGTATTGGGCGCTCTTCCGCTTCCTCGCTCACTGACTCGCTG
CGCTCGGTCGTTCGGCTGCGGCGAGCGGTATCAGCTCACTCAAAGGCGGTAATACGGTTATCCACAGAAT
CAGGGGATAACGCAGGAAAGAACATGTGAGCAAAAGGCCAGCAAAAGGCCAGGAACCGTAAAAAGGCCGC
GTTGCTGGCGTTTTTCCATAGGCTCCGCCCCCCTGACGAGCATCACAAAAATCGACGCTCAAGTCAGAGG
TGGCGAAACCCGACAGGACTATAAAGATACCAGGCGTTTCCCCCTGGAAGCTCCCTCGTGCGCTCTCCTG
TTCCGACCCTGCCGCTTACCGGATACCTGTCCGCCTTTCTCCCTTCGGGAAGCGTGGCGCTTTCTCATAG
CTCACGCTGTAGGTATCTCAGTTCGGTGTAGGTCGTTCGCTCCAAGCTGGGCTGTGTGCACGAACCCCCC
GTTCAGCCCGACCGCTGCGCCTTATCCGGTAACTATCGTCTTGAGTCCAACCCGGTAAGACACGACTTAT
CGCCACTGGCAGCAGCCACTGGTAACAGGATTAGCAGAGCGAGGTATGTAGGCGGTGCTACAGAGTTCTT
GAAGTGGTGGCCTAACTACGGCTACACTAGAAGAACAGTATTTGGTATCTGCGCTCTGCTGAAGCCAGTT
ACCTTCGGAAAAAGAGTTGGTAGCTCTTGATCCGGCAAACAAACCACCGCTGGTAGCGGTGGTTTTTTTG
TTTGCAAGCAGCAGATTACGCGCAGAAAAAAAGGATCTCAAGAAGATCCTTTGATCTTTTCTACGGGGTC
TGACGCTCAGTGGAACGAAAACTCACGTTAAGGGATTTTGGTCATGAGATTATCAAAAAGGATCTTCACC
TAGATCCTTTTGCGGCCGGCCGCAAATCAATCTAAAGTATATATGAGTAAACTTGGTCTGACAGTTACCA
ATGCTTAATCAGTGAGGCACCTATCTCAGCGATCTGTCTATTTCGTTCATCCATAGTTGCCTGACTCCCC
GTCGTGTAGATAACTACGATACGGGAGGGCTTACCATCTGGCCCCAGTGCTGCAATGATACCGCGAGACC
CACGCTCACCGGCTCCAGATTTATCAGCAATAAACCAGCCAGCCGGAAGGGCCGAGCGCAGAAGTGGTCC
TGCAACTTTATCCGCCTCCATCCAGTCTATTAATTGTTGCCGGGAAGCTAGAGTAAGTAGTTCGCCAGTT
AATAGTTTGCGCAACGTTGTTGCCATTGCTACAGGCATCGTGGTGTCACGCTCGTCGTTTGGTATGGCTT
CATTCAGCTCCGGTTCCCAACGATCAAGGCGAGTTACATGATCCCCCATGTTGTGCAAAAAAGCGGTTAG
CTCCTTCGGTCCTCCGATCGTTGTCAGAAGTAAGTTGGCCGCAGTGTTATCACTCATGGTTATGGCAGCA
CTGCATAATTCTCTTACTGTCATGCCATCCGTAAGATGCTTTTCTGTGACTGGTGAGTACTCAACCAAGT
CATTCTGAGAATAGTGTATGCGGCGACCGAGTTGCTCTTGCCCGGCGTCAACACGGGATAATACCGCGCC
ACATAGCAGAACTTTAAAAGTGCTCATCATTGGAAAACGTTCTTCGGGGCGAAAACTCTCAAGGATCTTA
CCGCTGTTGAGATCCAGTTCGATGTAACCCACTCGTGCACCCAACTGATCTTCAGCATCTTTTACTTTCA
CCAGCGTTTCTGGGTGAGCAAAAACAGGAAGGCAAAATGCCGCAAAAAAGGGAATAAGGGCGACACGGAA
ATGTTGAATACTCATACTCTTCCTTTTTCAATATTATTGAAGCATTTATCAGGGTTATTGTCTCATGAGC
GGATACATATTTGAATGTATTTAGAAAAATAAACAAATAGGGGTTCCGCGCACATTTCCCCGAAAAGTGC
CACCTGACGTCTAAGAAACCATTATTATCATGACATTAACCTATAAAAATAGGCGTATCACGAGGCCCTT
TCGTCTTCACTATAGGAGCTTGGCCCATTGCATACGTTGTATCCATATCATAATATGTACATTTAT
